>Addgene plasmid #229622 | pAAV.RMacL3-07.EGFP.BCB4.WPRE | addgene full sequence | sequence record 461576 | Addgene NGS Result
CTGCGCGCTCGCTCGCTCACTGAGGCCGCCCGGGCAAAGCCCGGGCGTCGGGCGACCTTTGGTCGCCCGG
CCTCAGTGAGCGAGCGAGCGCGCAGAGAGGGAGTGGCCAACTCCATCACTAGGGGTTCCTTGTAGTTAAT
GATTAACCCGCCATGCTACTTATCTACGTAGCCATGCTCTAGGAAGATCGGAATTCCCGACACTTCTCTG
CTGCTGCCCCTGCTTGTGTTTTTTGTTTTGTTTTGTTTTTTCCACAGCATTATCTTCTACAAACTATGTA
ATCTACTTATTTATCGCATTTACCGTCTGACTCCCTCCACCAAGATGTAAACTCAAGATAAGGGCAGAGA
TTTTTGTCCATCTGTTCCCTGCTCTATCTTCAGTACAGGGAACAGTACCTGGCACATGGCAGGCACTTAA
TAAGCACTCATTAAATGGACAGTCCTGCTCTCCCTGCCAAGACGGAACCACACTAAAATAGAATGTTCAC
TTCCCATTGACACATTTTAGAAGTAATCTGAGAAGAGCAAACTGGGACACTCACAAGTCCCTGAGAGACA
ACCAAAGAAAGGAAAATAAAATGTCCCAAGGGAGAGGGATTACATGAGTTCTGTGTGACCATAGGAGGTA
CAACTTTAACCTATATGAGAAAGTTATAAGGAAGCAGTTTGTGGTTCCTTTTGAAAGTCAGTTTAGATCC
TAGTTTCCATGCTCTAGCCTGCAGGCAGGAACATCCAAACTGAGCAGCCGGGGTCCCCCCCACCCCCCAC
CCCGCCCCACGCGGCAACTTTGAGCCTGTGCTGGGACAGAGCCTCTAGTTCCTAAATTAGTCCATGAGGT
CAGAGGCAGCACTGCCATTGTAACGCGATTGGAGAGGATCACGTCACCGGACACGCCCCCAGGCATCTCC
CTGGGTCTCCTAAACTTGGCGGGGAGAAGTTTTAGCCCTTAAGTTTTAGCCTTTAACCCCCATATTCAGA
ACTGTGCGAGTTGGCGAAACCCCACAAATCACAACAAACTGTACACAACACCGAGCTAGAGGTGATCTTT
CTTGTCCATTCCACACAGGCCTTAGTAATGCGTCGCCATAGCAACAGTGTCACTAGTAGCACCAGCACTT
CCCCACACCCTCCCCCTCAGGAATCCGTACTCTCCAGTGAACCCCAGAAACCTCTGGAGAGTTCTGGACA
AGGGCGGAACCCACAACTCCGATTACTCAAGGGAGGCGGGGAAGCTCCACCAGACGCGAAACTGCTGGAA
GATTCCTGGCCCCAAGGCCTCCTCCGGCTCGCTGATTGGCCCAGCGGAGAGTGGGCGGGGCCGGTGAAGA
CTCCTTAAAGGCGCAGGGCGGCGAGCAGGTCACCAGACGCTGACAGCTACTCAGAACCAAATCTGGTTCC
ATCCAGAGACAAGCGAAGACAAGAGAAGCAGAGCGAGCGGCGCGTTCCCGATCCTCGGCCAGGACCAGCC
TTCCCCAGAGCATCCCTGCCGCGGAGCGCAACCTTCCCAGGAGCATCCCTGCCGCGGAGCGCAACTTTCC
CCGGAGCATCCACGCCGCGGAGCGCAGCCTTCCAGAAGCAGAGCGCGGCGCCGCTAGCGCCACCATGGTG
AGCAAGGGCGAGGAGCTGTTCACCGGGGTGGTGCCCATCCTGGTCGAGCTGGACGGCGACGTAAACGGCC
ACAAGTTCAGCGTGTCCGGCGAGGGCGAGGGCGATGCCACCTACGGCAAGCTGACCCTGAAGTTCATCTG
CACCACCGGCAAGCTGCCCGTGCCCTGGCCCACCCTCGTGACCACCCTGACCTACGGCGTGCAGTGCTTC
AGCCGCTACCCCGACCACATGAAGCAGCACGACTTCTTCAAGTCCGCCATGCCCGAAGGCTACGTCCAGG
AGCGCACCATCTTCTTCAAGGACGACGGCAACTACAAGACCCGCGCCGAGGTGAAGTTCGAGGGCGACAC
CCTGGTGAACCGCATCGAGCTGAAGGGCATCGACTTCAAGGAGGACGGCAACATCCTGGGGCACAAGCTG
GAGTACAACTACAACAGCCACAACGTCTATATCATGGCCGACAAGCAGAAGAACGGCATCAAGGTGAACT
TCAAGATCCGCCACAACATCGAGGACGGCAGCGTGCAGCTCGCCGACCACTACCAGCAGAACACCCCCAT
CGGCGACGGCCCCGTGCTGCTGCCCGACAACCACTACCTGAGCACCCAGTCCGCCCTGAGCAAAGACCCC
AACGAGAAGCGCGATCACATGGTCCTGCTGGAGTTCGTGACCGCCGCCGGGATCACTCTCGGCATGGACG
AGCTGTACAAGTAAGTTTAAACACAGGGTTAATCATTAACTACAGGCAGCATACGTTCTTCGCGCCAACT
GATCTGGTAATGCACGTCCAGCAGCCTATATCTTGATGATATTGGTCGTGAGATCCTACTGGTCCGTCTA
CGAAGGATACCGAACATTGATAAGCGAACCTCTGCTCTGTTCGAATAATGCCGCCACTCCTAGCAAGAAG
CCGAACCGCATAAGCCTTAGGACTCTTATGGGTCACTCAACTGCCGCCTCGTCTTCACTCACTATTGATT
CCAGCGCCTATATCTGCGAATGAATGCACGCGAAGGTCAACAAGTCGCTGGGTGCTCCTAACTTCTGACC
AACCGATGACCCAGCCATAATCCGGTTCACCTGCATTACAATGCACCAATCCGTAAAGCAACTAACACTC
CACCATGTTCGTTGTGAGTAGTCTTCCACCAGGAGTCGTTCTTCAGGTATGCTCACTCAGACCGCAATAA
TGTTCGATCGGAATATGTCATGCTGATTACTGAACCATGGAAGACCGCACAGGTGAGAAGAGCCGGCGGC
CGCGATCGCTCAACCTCTGGATTACAAAATTTGTGAAAGATTGACTGGTATTCTTAACTATGTTGCTCCT
TTTACGCTATGTGGATACGCTGCTTTAATGCCTTTGTATCATGCTATTGCTTCCCGTATGGCTTTCATTT
TCTCCTCCTTGTATAAATCCTGGTTGCTGTCTCTTTATGAGGAGTTGTGGCCCGTTGTCAGGCAACGTGG
CGTGGTGTGCACTGTGTTTGCTGACGCAACCCCCACTGGTTGGGGCATTGCCACCACCTGTCAGCTCCTT
TCCGGGACTTTCGCTTTCCCCCTCCCTATTGCCACGGCGGAACTCATCGCCGCCTGCCTTGCCCGCTGCT
GGACAGGGGCTCGGCTGTTGGGCACTGACAATTCCGTGGTGTTGTCGGGGAAATCATCGTCCTTTCCTTG
GCTGCTCGCCTGTGTTGCCACCTGGATTCTGCGCGGGACGTCCTTCTGCTACGTCCCTTCGGCCCTCAAT
CCAGCGGACCTTCCTTCCCGCGGCCTGCTGCCGGCTCTGCGGCCTCTTCCGCGTCTTCGCCTTCGCCCTC
AGACGAGTCGGATCTCCCTTTGGGCCGCCTCCCCGCGATCGCAGACATGATAAGATACATTGATGAGTTT
GGACAAACCACAACTAGAATGCAGTGAAAAAAATGCTTTATTTGTGAAATTTGTGATGCTATTGCTTTAT
TTGTAACCATTATAAGCTGCAATAAACAAGTTAACAACAACAATTGCATTCATTTTATGTTTCAGGTTCA
GGGGGAGATGTGGGAGGTTTTTTAAAGCAAGTAAAACCTCTACAAATGTGGTAGTCGAAATTCCCGATAA
GGATCTTCCTAGAGCATGGCTACGTAGATAAGTAGCATGGCGGGTTAATCATTAACTACAAGGAACCCCT
AGTGATGGAGTTGGCCACTCCCTCTCTGCGCGCTCGCTCGCTCACTGAGGCCGGGCGACCAAAGGTCGCC
CGACGCCCGGGCTTTGCCCGGGCGGCCTCAGTGAGCGAGCGAGCGCGCAGCCTTAATTAACCTAATTCAC
TGGCCGTCGTTTTACAACGTCGTGACTGGGAAAACCCTGGCGTTACCCAACTTAATCGCCTTGCAGCACA
TCCCCCTTTCGCCAGCTGGCGTAATAGCGAAGAGGCCCGCACCGATCGCCCTTCCCAACAGTTGCGCAGC
CTGAATGGCGAATGGG
[124 nt withheld, positions 4077-4200]
C
[91 nt withheld, positions 4202-4292]
A
[49 nt withheld, positions 4294-4342]
CCTTTGACGTTGGAGTCCACGTTCTTT
[37 nt withheld, positions 4370-4406]
ACCCTATCTCGGTCTATTCTTTTGATTTATAAGGGATTTTGCCGATTTCGGCCTATTGGTTAAAAAATGA
GCTGATTTAACAAAAATTTAACGCGAATTTTAACAAAATATTAACGCTTACAATTTAGGTGGCACTTTTC
GGGGAAATGTGCGCGGAACCCCTATTTGTTTATTTTTCTAAATACATTCAAATATGTATCCGCTCATGAG
ACAATAACCCTGATAAATGCTTCAATAATATTGAAAAAGGAAGAGTATGAGTATTCAACATTTCCGTGTC
GCCCTTATTCCCTTTTTTGCGGCATTTTGCCTTCCTGTTTTTGCTCACCCAGAAACGCTGGTGAAAGTAA
AAGATGCTGAAGATCAGTTGGGTGCACGAGTGGGTTACATCGAACTGGATCTCAACAGCGGTAAGATCCT
TGAGAGTTTTCGCCCCGAAGAACGTTTTCCAATGATGAGCACTTTTAAAGTTCTGCTATGTGGCGCGGTA
TTATCCCGTATTGACGCCGGGCAAGAGCAACTCGGTCGCCGCATACACTATTCTCAGAATGACTTGGTTG
AGTACTCACCAGTCACAGAAAAGCATCTTACGGATGGCATGACAGTAAGAGAATTATGCAGTGCTGCCAT
AACCATGAGTGATAACACTGCGGCCAACTTACTTCTGACAACGATCGGAGGACCGAAGGAGCTAACCGCT
TTTTTGCACAACATGGGGGATCATGTAACTCGCCTTGATCGTTGGGAACCGGAGCTGAATGAAGCCATAC
CAAACGACGAGCGTGACACCACGATGCCTGTAGCAATGGCAACAACGTTGCGCAAACTATTAACTGGCGA
ACTACTTACTCTAGCTTCCCGGCAACAATTAATAGACTGGATGGAGGCGGATAAAGTTGCAGGACCACTT
CTGCGCTCGGCCCTTCCGGCTGGCTGGTTTATTGCTGATAAATCTGGAGCCGGTGAGCGTGGGTCTCGCG
GTATCATTGCAGCACTGGGGCCAGATGGTAAGCCCTCCCGTATCGTAGTTATCTACACGACGGGGAGTCA
GGCAACTATGGATGAACGAAATAGACAGATCGCTGAGATAGGTGCCTCACTGATTAAGCATTGGTAACTG
TCAGACCAAGTTTACTCATATATACTTTAGATTGATTTAAAACTTCATTTTTAATTTAAAAGGATCTAGG
TGAAGATCCTTTTTGATAATCTCATGACCAAAATCCCTTAACGTGAGTTTTCGTTCCACTGAGCGTCAGA
CCCCGTAGAAAAGATCAAAGGATCTTCTTGAGATCCTTTTTTTCTGCGCGTAATCTGCTGCTTGCAAACA
AAAAAACCACCGCTACCAGCGGTGGTTTGTTTGCCGGATCAAGAGCTACCAACTCTTTTTCCGAAGGTAA
CTGGCTTCAGCAGAGCGCAGATACCAAATACTGTTCTTCTAGTGTAGCCGTAGTTAGGCCACCACTTCAA
GAACTCTGTAGCACCGCCTACATACCTCGCTCTGCTAATCCTGTTACCAGTGGCTGCTGCCAGTGGCGAT
AAGTCGTGTCTTACCGGGTTGGACTCAAGACGATAGTTACCGGATAAGGCGCAGCGGTCGGGCTGAACGG
GGGGTTCGTGCACACAGCCCAGCTTGGAGCGAACGACCTACACCGAACTGAGATACCTACAGCGTGAGCT
ATGAGAAAGCGCCACGCTTCCCGAAGGGAGAAAGGCGGACAGGTATCCGGTAAGCGGCAGGGTCGGAACA
GGAGAGCGCACGAGGGAGCTTCCAGGGGGAAACGCCTGGTATCTTTATAGTCCTGTCGGGTTTCGCCACC
TCTGACTTGAGCGTCGATTTTTGTGATGCTCGTCAGGGGGGCGGAGCCTATGGAAAAACGCCAGCAACGC
GGCCTTTTTACGGTTCCTGGCCTTTTGCTGGCCTTTTGCTCACATGTTCTTTCCTGCGTTATCCCCTGAT
TCTGTGGATAACCGTATTACCGCCTTTGAGTGAGCTGATACCGCTCGCCGCAGCCGAACGACCGAGCGCA
GCGAGTCAGTGAGCGAGGAAGCGGAAGAGCGCCCAATACGCAAACCGCCTCTCCCCGCGCGTTGGCCGAT
TCATTAATGCAGCTGGCACGACAGGTTTCCCGACTGGAAAGCGGGCAGTGAGCGCAACGCAATTAATGTG
AGTTAGCTCACTCATTAGGCACCCCAGGCTTTACACTTTATGCTTCCGGCTCGTATGTTGTGTGGAATTG
TGAGCGGATAACAATTTCACACAGGAAACAGCTATGACCATGATTACGCCAGATTTAATTAAGGCCTTAA
TTAGG
Features (pLannotate 1.2.2; 15 found; start..end, strand, type, name):
   1605..2324    +  CDS            EGFP: the original enhanced GFP (Yang et al., 1996) mammalian codon-optimized
   2880..3466    +  misc_feature   WPRE: woodchuck hepatitis virus posttranscriptional regulatory element
   3481..3602    -  polyA_signal   SV40 poly(A) signal: SV40 polyadenylation signal
   3625..3693    -  CDS            large T antigen (fragment): large T antigen from SV40 (simian virus 40)
   3771..3901    +  repeat_region  AAV2 ITR (fragment): inverted terminal repeat of adeno-associated virus serotype 2 inverted
   3915..4072    +  CDS            lacZα (fragment): LacZα fragment of β-galactosidase; lacZ fragment
   4077..4505    +  rep_origin     f1 ori (sequence partly withheld): f1 bacteriophage origin of replication; arrow indicates direction of (+) strand synthesis
   4558..4662    +  promoter       AmpR promoter: bla
   4663..5523    +  CDS            AmpR: β-lactamase; bla; confers resistance to ampicillin, carbenicillin, and related antibiotics
   5694..6282    +  rep_origin     ori: high-copy-number ColE1/pMB1/pBR322/pUC origin of replication
   6465..6557    +  CDS            lacI (fragment): lac repressor; lacI; The lac repressor binds to the lac operator to inhibit transcription in E. coli. This inhibition can be relieved by adding lactose or isopropyl-β-D-thiogalactopyranoside (IPTG).
   6570..6591    +  protein_bind   CAP binding site: CAP binding activates transcription in the presence of cAMP. E. coli catabolite activator protein
   6606..6636    +  promoter       lac promoter: promoter for the E. coli lac operon
   6644..6660    +  protein_bind   lac operator: The lac repressor binds to the lac operator to inhibit transcription in E. coli. This inhibition can be relieved by adding lactose or isopropyl-β-D-thiogalactopyranoside (IPTG). lac repressor encoded by lacI
   6721..130     -  repeat_region  AAV2 ITR (fragment) (across the origin): inverted terminal repeat of adeno-associated virus serotype 2 inverted
