[The description below was written by a language model from this plasmid's Addgene catalogue record and pLannotate feature annotations shown in this document.]
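Description:
pAAV.RMacL3-07.EGFP.BCB4.WPRE is an adeno-associated virus transfer plasmid built on the pEMS2115 backbone and catalogued as a mammalian expression vector. It is maintained in E. coli through a high-copy ColE1/pUC-type origin and selected with ampicillin via the AmpR (β-lactamase) gene and its promoter. An f1 phage origin and remnants of a lac cloning region (lacZα and lacI fragments, CAP site, lac promoter and operator) are also present as backbone carry-over. Two AAV2 inverted terminal repeats, both annotated as fragments, flank the expression cassette and define the segment that would be replicated and packaged into AAV particles when the required helper functions are supplied. The recombination-tolerant growth strain listed in the record is consistent with the need to keep these repeats intact.

The payload is a synthetic insert assembled by Gibson cloning, named RMacL3-07.EGFP.BCB4. According to the record, RMacL3-07 is an enhancer intended to direct transgene expression in layer 3 pyramidal neurons, and it comes from work using machine learning to identify enhancers in the rhesus macaque genome. The enhancer is not annotated in the feature table. It presumably lies in the roughly 1.5 kb unannotated stretch between the upstream ITR and EGFP, and the record does not state whether a minimal promoter accompanies it. EGFP serves as the reporter, followed by an unannotated gap of about 550 bp, then a WPRE, which enhances transcript stability and expression, and an SV40 polyadenylation signal with a small adjoining large T antigen fragment. The "BCB4" element is not defined in the record; its position in the name suggests it sits between EGFP and the WPRE, but its nature is not stated. The construct is suited to producing AAV for testing or exploiting cell-type-specific reporter expression in cortical neurons.
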