Addgene plasmid #229622: pAAV.RMacL3-07.EGFP.BCB4.WPRE
Purpose: L3 pyramidal neuron Enhancer to drive transgene expression
Depositing lab: William Stauffer. Depositing organization: University of Pittsburgh (University, School of Medicine, and Cancer Institute). Publication: Machine learning identification of enhancers in the rhesus macaque genome. He J, Phan BN, Kerkhoff WG, Alikaya A, Hong T, Brull OR, Fredericks JM, Sedorovitz M, Srinivasan C, Leone MJ, Wirfel OM, Brown A, Dauby S, Tittle RK, Lin MK, Hooks BM, Bostan AC, Gharbawie OA, Byrne LC, Pfenning AR, Stauffer WR. Neuron. 2025 May 21;113(10):1548-1561.e8. doi: 10.1016/j.neuron.2025.04.030. PubMed 40403706.
Backbone
  Vector backbone: pEMS2115 (Addgene Plasmid #49140)
  Vector type: Mammalian Expression
Growth in bacteria
  Bacterial resistance: Ampicillin, 100 μg/mL
  Growth temperature: 37°C
  Growth strain: NEB Stable
  Copy number: High Copy
Gene/Insert
  Gene/Insert name: RMacL3-07.EGFP.BCB4
  Species: Synthetic
  Cloning method: Gibson Cloning
Terms and licenses: Academic/Nonprofit Terms; Industry Terms: Not Available to Industry
Depositor comments: Please visit https://doi.org/10.1101/2024.12.01.626253 for bioRxiv preprint.
How to cite: pAAV.RMacL3-07.EGFP.BCB4.WPRE was a gift from William Stauffer (Addgene plasmid # 229622 ; http://n2t.net/addgene:229622 ; RRID:Addgene_229622)
